>Addgene plasmid #46954 | pAAV-MCS2 | addgene full sequence | sequence record 364348 | Addgene NGS Result
ATGCGGTGTGAAATACCGCACAGATGCGTAAGGAGAAAATACCGCATCAGGCGCCCCTGCAGGCAGCTGC
GCGCTCGCTCGCTCACTGAGGCCGCCCGGGCAAAGCCCGGGCGTCGGGCGACCTTTGGTCGCCCGGCCTC
AGTGAGCGAGCGAGCGCGCAGAGAGGGAGTGGCCAACTCCATCACTAGGGGTTCCTGCGGCCGCGCTAGC
GAATTCGCAGCTGTTGTGCTGTGTATGGACGTGGGCTTTACCATGAGTAACTCCATTCCTGGTATAGAAT
CCCCATTTGAACAAGCAAAGAAGGTGATAACCATGTTTGTACAGCGACAGGTGTTTGCTGAGAACAAGGA
TGAGATTGCTTTAGTCCTGTTTGGTACAGATGGCACTGACAATCCCCTTTCTGGTGGGGATCAGTATCAG
AACATCACAGTGCACAGACATCTGATGCTACCAGATTTTGATTTGCTGGAGGACATTGAAAGCAAAATCC
AACCAGGTTCTCAACAGGCTGACTTCCTGGATGCACTAATCGTGAGCATGGATGTGATTCAACATGAAAC
AATAGGAAAGAAGTTTGAGAAGAGGCATATTGAAATATTCACTGACCTCAGCAGCCGATTCAGCAAAAGT
CAGCTGGATATTATAATTCATAGCTTGAAGAAATGTGGCATCTCCCTGCAATTCTTCTTGCCTTTCTCAC
TTGGCAAGGAAGATGGAAGTGGGGACAGAGGAGATGGCCCCTTTCGCTTAGGTGGCCATGGGCCTTCCTT
TCCACTAAAAGGAATTACCGAACAGCAAAAAGAAGGTCTTGAGATAGTGAAAATGGTGATGATATCTTTA
GAAGGTGAAGATGGGTTGGATGAAATTTATTCATTCAGTGAGAGTCTGAGAAAACTGTGCGTCTTCAAGA
AAATTGAGAGGCATTCCATTCACTGGCCCTGCCGACTGACCATTGGCTCCAATTTGTCTATAAGGATTGC
AGCCTATAAATCGATTCTACAGGAGAGAGTTAAAAAGACTTGGACAGTTGTGGATGCAAAAACCCTAAAA
AAAGAAGATATACAAAAAGAAACAGTTTATTGCTTAAATGATGATGATGAAACTGAAGTTTTAAAAGAGG
ATATTATTCAAGGGTTCCGCTATGGAAGTGATATAGTTCCTTTCTCTAAAGTGGATGAGGAACAAATGAA
ATATAAATCGGAGGGGAAGTGCTTCTCTGTTTTGGGATTTTGTAAATCTTCTCAGGTTCAGAGAAGATTC
TTCATGGGAAATCAAGTTCTAAAGGTCTTTGCAGCAAGAGATGATGAGGCAGCTGCAGTTGCACTTTCCT
CCCTGATTCATGCTTTGGATGACTTAGACATGGTGGCCATAGTTCGATACGCTTATGACAAAAGAGCTAA
TCCTCAAGTCGGCGTGGCTTTTCCTCATATCAAGCATAACTATGAGTGTTTAGTGTATGTGCAGCTGCCT
TTCATGGAAGACTTGCGGCAATACATGTTTTCATCCTTGAAAAACAGTAAGAAATATGCTCCCACCGAGG
CACAGTTGAATGCTGTTGATGGGATCCACGCGTGGGCCGCAGGAACCCCTAGTGATGGAGTTGGCCACTC
CCTCTCTGCGCGCTCGCTCGCTCACTGAGGCCGGGCGACCAAAGGTCGCCCGACGCCCGGGCGGCCTCAG
TGAGCGAGCGAGCGCGCAGCTGCCTGCAGGACATGTGAGCAAAAGGCCAGCAAAAGGCCAGGAACCGTAA
AAAGGCCGCGTTGCTGGCGTTTTTCCATAGGCTCCGCCCCCCTGACGAGCATCACAAAAATCGACGCTCA
AGTCAGAGGTGGCGAAACCCGACAGGACTATAAAGATACCAGGCGTTTCCCCCTGGAAGCTCCCTCGTGC
GCTCTCCTGTTCCGACCCTGCCGCTTACCGGATACCTGTCCGCCTTTCTCCCTTCGGGAAGCGTGGCGCT
TTCTCATAGCTCACGCTGTAGGTATCTCAGTTCGGTGTAGGTCGTTCGCTCCAAGCTGGGCTGTGTGCAC
GAACCCCCCGTTCAGCCCGACCGCTGCGCCTTATCCGGTAACTATCGTCTTGAGTCCAACCCGGTAAGAC
ACGACTTATCGCCACTGGCAGCAGCCACTGGTAACAGGATTAGCAGAGCGAGGTATGTAGGCGGTGCTAC
AGAGTTCTTGAAGTGGTGGCCTAACTACGGCTACACTAGAAGAACAGTATTTGGTATCTGCGCTCTGCTG
AAGCCAGTTACCTTCGGAAAAAGAGTTGGTAGCTCTTGATCCGGCAAACAAACCACCGCTGGTAGCGGTG
GTTTTTTTGTTTGCAAGCAGCAGATTACGCGCAGAAAAAAAGGATCTCAAGAAGATCCTTTGATCTTTTC
TACGGGGTCTGACGCTCAGTGGAACGAAAACTCACGTTAAGGGATTTTGGTCATGAGATTATCAAAAAGG
ATCTTCACCTAGATCCTTTTAAATTAAAAATGAAGTTTTAAATCAATCTAAAGTATATATGAGTAAACTT
GGTCTGACAGTTACCAATGCTTAATCAGTGAGGCACCTATCTCAGCGATCTGTCTATTTCGTTCATCCAT
AGTTGCCTGACTCCCCGTCGTGTAGATAACTACGATACGGGAGGGCTTACCATCTGGCCCCAGTGCTGCA
ATGATACCGCGAGACCCACGCTCACCGGCTCCAGATTTATCAGCAATAAACCAGCCAGCCGGAAGGGCCG
AGCGCAGAAGTGGTCCTGCAACTTTATCCGCCTCCATCCAGTCTATTAATTGTTGCCGGGAAGCTAGAGT
AAGTAGTTCGCCAGTTAATAGTTTGCGCAACGTTGTTGCCATTGCTACAGGCATCGTGGTGTCACGCTCG
TCGTTTGGTATGGCTTCATTCAGCTCCGGTTCCCAACGATCAAGGCGAGTTACATGATCCCCCATGTTGT
GCAAAAAAGCGGTTAGCTCCTTCGGTCCTCCGATCGTTGTCAGAAGTAAGTTGGCCGCAGTGTTATCACT
CATGGTTATGGCAGCACTGCATAATTCTCTTACTGTCATGCCATCCGTAAGATGCTTTTCTGTGACTGGT
GAGTACTCAACCAAGTCATTCTGAGAATAGTGTATGCGGCGACCGAGTTGCTCTTGCCCGGCGTCAATAC
GGGATAATACCGCGCCACATAGCAGAACTTTAAAAGTGCTCATCATTGGAAAACGTTCTTCGGGGCGAAA
ACTCTCAAGGATCTTACCGCTGTTGAGATCCAGTTCGATGTAACCCACTCGTGCACCCAACTGATCTTCA
GCATCTTTTACTTTCACCAGCGTTTCTGGGTGAGCAAAAACAGGAAGGCAAAATGCCGCAAAAAAGGGAA
TAAGGGCGACACGGAAATGTTGAATACTCATACTCTTCCTTTTTCAATATTATTGAAGCATTTATCAGGG
TTATTGTCTCATGAGCGGATACATATTTGAATGTATTTAGAAAAATAAACAAATAGGGGTTCCGCGCACA
TTTCCCCGAAAAGTGCCACCTGACGTCTAAGAAACCATTATTATCATGACATTAACCTATAAAAATAGGC
GTATCACGAGGCCCTTTCGTCTCGCGCGTTTCGGTGATGACGGTGAAAACCTCTGACACATGCAGCTCCC
GGAGACGGTCACAGCTTGTCTGTAAGCGGATGCCGGGAGCAGACAAGCCCGTCAGGGCGCGTCAGCGGGT
GTTGGCGGGTGTCGGGGCTGGCTTAACTATGCGGCATCAGAGCAGATTGTACTGAGAGTGCACCATAAAA
TTGTAAACGTTAATATTTTGTTAAAATTCGCGTTAAATTTTTGTTAAATCAGCTCATTTTTTAACCAATA
GACCGAAATCGGCAAAATCCCTTATAAATCAAAAGAATAGCCCGAGATAGAGT
[37 nt withheld, positions 3904-3940]
AAAGAACGTGGACTCCAACGTCAAAGG
[141 nt withheld, positions 3968-4108]
G
[46 nt withheld, positions 4110-4155]
A
[95 nt withheld, positions 4157-4251]
T
Features (pLannotate 1.2.2; 11 found; start..end, strand, type, name):
     56..196     -  repeat_region  AAV2 ITR: inverted terminal repeat of adeno-associated virus serotype 2 inverted
    202..1566    +  CDS            XRCC5 (fragment): XRCC5_HUMAN - Also known as G22P2. Experimental evidence at protein level: Swiss-Prot protein existence level 1. Single-stranded DNA-dependent ATP-dependent helicase. Has a role in chromosome translocation. The DNA helicase II complex binds preferentially to fork-like ends of double-stranded DNA in a cell cycle-dependent manner. It works in the 3'-5' direction. Binding to DNA may be mediated by XRCC6. Involved in DNA non-homologous end joining (NHEJ) required for double-strand break repair and V(D)J recombination. The XRCC5/6 dimer acts as regulatory subunit of the DNA-dependent protein kinase
   1616..1643    -  repeat_region  AAV2 ITR (fragment): inverted terminal repeat of adeno-associated virus serotype 2 inverted
   1672..1699    -  repeat_region  AAV2 ITR (fragment): inverted terminal repeat of adeno-associated virus serotype 2 inverted
   1772..2360    -  rep_origin     ori: high-copy-number ColE1/pMB1/pBR322/pUC origin of replication
   2531..3391    -  CDS            AmpR: β-lactamase; bla; confers resistance to ampicillin, carbenicillin, and related antibiotics
   3392..3496    -  promoter       AmpR promoter: bla
   3591..3626    +  CDS            rop (fragment): Rop protein, which maintains plasmids at low copy number; rop
   3728..3777    +  misc_feature   bom (fragment): basis of mobility region from pBR322
   3778..4233    -  rep_origin     f1 ori (sequence partly withheld): f1 bacteriophage origin of replication; arrow indicates direction of (+) strand synthesis
   4252..51      +  misc_feature   bom (fragment) (across the origin): basis of mobility region from pBR322
