[The description below was written by a language model from this plasmid's Addgene catalogue record and pLannotate feature annotations shown in this document.]
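Description:
pAAV-MCS2 is an empty AAV cloning backbone derived from the commercial pAAV-MCS vector and intended for building recombinant AAV targeting constructs that generate knock-ins in human cells. It is propagated in E. coli as a high-copy plasmid via a ColE1/pUC-type origin and selected with ampicillin through a β-lactamase gene driven by its own bla promoter. An f1 phage origin is also present, along with short remnants of the pBR322 rop and bom regions that are only fragments and presumably non-functional.

The region destined for packaging is bounded by AAV2 inverted terminal repeats, the cis elements required for replication and encapsidation of the rAAV genome. Between them, the NotI-flanked cassette of the parent vector has been replaced by a roughly 1.3 kb fragment of human Ku80 (XRCC5) cDNA. This fragment is not an expression payload. The record describes it as a linker flanked by restriction sites, and the feature table shows no promoter, polyadenylation signal or reporter within the ITR-bounded region. The implied use is to swap this stuffer for user-designed inserts such as homology arms and selection cassettes, although the record does not list the available sites.

The annotated sequence is 4,252 nt, somewhat smaller than the 4,650 bp listed for the backbone, consistent with removal of the original cassette. One ITR is annotated intact while the other is detected only as two short fragments. The repository notes an 11 bp deletion in one ITR and a D158G change in the Ku80 fragment, both reported by the depositor not to affect function.
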