Addgene plasmid #46954: pAAV-MCS2
Purpose: (Empty Backbone) Cloning plasmid for the generation of Knock-In in human cells using rAAV.
Depositing lab: Steve Jackson. Depositing organization: Gurdon Institute. Publication: A new method for high-resolution imaging of Ku foci to decipher mechanisms of DNA double-strand break repair. Britton S, Coates J, Jackson SP. J Cell Biol. 2013 Jul 29. 10.1083/jcb.201303073 PubMed 23897892.
Backbone
  Vector backbone: pAAV-MCS
  Backbone manufacturer: Agilent Technologies
  Backbone size (bp): 4650
  Modifications to backbone: A 1,345-bp fragment of Ku80 cDNA was digested with NotI–Bsp12OIand cloned as a linker flanked by restrictions sites into NotI-digested pAAV-MCS.
  Vector type: AAV
Growth in bacteria
  Bacterial resistance: Ampicillin, 100 μg/mL
  Growth temperature: 37°C
  Growth strain: XL1 Blue
  Copy number: High Copy
Gene/Insert
  Cloning method: Restriction Enzyme
Terms and licenses: Academic/Nonprofit Terms; Industry Terms: Not Available to Industry
Depositor comments: Please note that the Addgene verified sequence found an 11bp deletion in one ITR and D158G in the Ku80 sequence. The depositor confirmed that this does not impact function.
How to cite: pAAV-MCS2 was a gift from Steve Jackson (Addgene plasmid # 46954 ; http://n2t.net/addgene:46954 ; RRID:Addgene_46954)
