>Addgene plasmid #46954 | pAAV-MCS2 | addgene partial sequence | sequence record 69220 | pBR322ori-F 5'-GGGAAACGCCTGGTATCTTT-3'
CTTGAGCGTCGATTTTTGTGATGCTCGTCAGGGGGGCGGAGCCTATGGAAAAACGCCAGCAACGCGGCCT
TTTTACGGTTCCTGGCCTTTTGCTGGCCTTTTGCTCACATGTCCTGCAGGCAGCTGCGCGCTCGCTCGCT
CACTGAGGCCGCCCGGGCGTCGGGCGACCTTTGGTCGCCCGGCCTCAGTGAGCGAGCGAGCGCGCAGAGA
GGGAGTGGCCAACTCCATCACTAGGGGTTCCTGCGGCCCACGCGTGGATCCCATCAACAGCATTCAACTG
TGCCTCGGTGGGAGCATATTTCTTACTGTTTTTCAAGGATGAAAACATGTATTGCCGCAAGTCTTCCATG
AAAGGCAGCTGCACATACACTAAACACTCATAGTTATGCTTGATATGAGGAAAAGCCACGCCGACTTGAG
GATTAGCTCTTTTGTCATAAGCGTATCGAACTATGGCCACCATGTCTAAGTCATCCAAAGCATGAATCAG
GGAGGAAAGTGCAACTGCAGCTGCCTCATCATCTCTTGCTGCAAAGACCTTTAGAACTTGATTTCCCATG
AAGAATCTTCTCTGAACCTGAGAAGATTTACAAAATCCCAAAACAGAGAAGCACTTCCCCTCCGATTTAT
ATTTCATTTGTTCCTCATCCACTTTAGAGAAAGGAACTATATCACTTCCATAGCGGAACCCTTGAATAAT
ATCCTCTTTTAAAACTTCAGTTTCATCATCATCATTTAAGCAATAAACTGTTTCTTTTTGTATATCTTCT
TTTTTTAGGGTTTTTGCATCCAC
